Addgene plasmid #46595: AB.pCCL.sin.cPPT.U6.miR-181b-Decoy.hPGK.GFP.WPRE
Depositing lab: Brian Brown. Depositing organization: Icahn School of Medicine at Mount Sinai. Publication: High-throughput assessment of microRNA activity and function using microRNA sensor and decoy libraries. Mullokandov G, Baccarini A, Ruzo A, Jayaprakash AD, Tung N, Israelow B, Evans MJ, Sachidanandam R, Brown BD. Nat Methods. 2012 Jul 1;9(8):840-6. doi: 10.1038/nmeth.2078. PubMed 22751203.
Backbone
  Vector backbone: AB.pCCLsin.PPT.U6.hPGK.GFP.wpre
  Backbone size w/o insert (bp): 8233
  Vector type: Lentiviral
  Selectable markers: eGFP
Growth in bacteria
  Bacterial resistance: Ampicillin, 100 μg/mL
  Growth temperature: 37°C
  Growth strain: Stbl3
  Copy number: High Copy
Gene/Insert
  Gene/Insert name: miR-181b Decoy (alt name: 8309)
  Species: H. sapiens (human), M. musculus (mouse)
  Insert size (bp): 83
  Promoter: hU6
  Cloning method: Restriction Enzyme; 5′ cloning site BsmBI (destroyed during cloning); 3′ cloning site BsmBI (destroyed during cloning)
  Sequencing primers: 5′ CATAATAGCAACAGACATAC; 3′ pBluescriptSK_primer
Terms and licenses: Academic/Nonprofit Terms; Industry Terms: Not Available to Industry
Depositor comments: Depositor Website: http://www.mountsinai.org/profiles/brian-d-brown/ Please cite Mullokandov, Baccarini, Ruzo et al. Nature Methods 2013.
How to cite: AB.pCCL.sin.cPPT.U6.miR-181b-Decoy.hPGK.GFP.WPRE was a gift from Brian Brown (Addgene plasmid # 46595 ; http://n2t.net/addgene:46595 ; RRID:Addgene_46595)
