[The description below was written by a language model from this plasmid's Addgene catalogue record.]
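Description:
AB.pCCL.sin.cPPT.U6.miR-181b-Decoy.hPGK.GFP.WPRE is a lentiviral transfer plasmid built on the pCCL self-inactivating (sin) backbone and designed to deliver a microRNA decoy against miR-181b into mammalian cells. It is maintained in bacteria as a high-copy plasmid under ampicillin selection. The recorded growth strain is a recombination-deficient host of the kind commonly chosen to keep the repeated LTR sequences of lentiviral vectors stable. The backbone is listed at about 8.2 kb without the insert. No feature table accompanies the record, so the layout described here is inferred from the construct name and catalogue fields.

The payload consists of two independent expression units. A human U6 RNA polymerase III promoter drives a short insert of 83 bp, the miR-181b decoy, which was cloned between BsmBI sites that were destroyed in the process. Such a decoy transcript carries target sites complementary to the microRNA and sequesters it, reducing its activity on endogenous targets; the record lists it as applicable to both human and mouse. Downstream, the human PGK promoter drives GFP (eGFP), which serves as the only marker in mammalian cells, allowing transduced cells to be identified or sorted by fluorescence rather than by drug selection. The central polypurine tract (cPPT) improves nuclear import of the viral genome and so transduction efficiency, and the WPRE enhances transcript stability and expression. The sin design disables LTR promoter activity after integration.

The associated publication describes microRNA sensor and decoy libraries for high-throughput assessment of microRNA activity and function. This construct fits that setting as a tool for stable miR-181b loss-of-function studies.
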