>Addgene plasmid #46595 | AB.pCCL.sin.cPPT.U6.miR-181b-Decoy.hPGK.GFP.WPRE | depositor partial sequence | sequence record 65893 | miR-181b Decoy
CATCAACACCCACCGACAGGTATGAATGTTCAAGTATTCTGGTCACAGAATACAACACCCACCGACAGGT
ATGAATGTTCAAG
