>Addgene plasmid #46595 | AB.pCCL.sin.cPPT.U6.miR-181b-Decoy.hPGK.GFP.WPRE | depositor partial sequence | sequence record 65894 | empty backbone
AATGCTTCAATAATATTGAAAAAGGAAGAGTATGAGTATTCAACATTTCCGTGTCGCCCTTATTCCCTTT
TTTGCGGCATTTTGCCTTCCTGTTTTTGCTCACCCAGAAACGCTGGTGAAAGTAAAAGATGCTGAAGATC
AGTTGGGTGCACGAGTGGGTTACATCGAACTGGATCTCAACAGCGGTAAGATCCTTGAGAGTTTTCGCCC
CGAAGAACGTTTTCCAATGATGAGCACTTTTAAAGTTCTGCTATGTGGCGCGGTATTATCCCGTATTGAC
GCCGGGCAAGAGCAACTCGGTCGCCGCATACACTATTCTCAGAATGACTTGGTTGAGTACTCACCAGTCA
CAGAAAAGCATCTTACGGATGGCATGACAGTAAGAGAATTATGCAGTGCTGCCATAACCATGAGTGATAA
CACTGCGGCCAACTTACTTCTGACAACGATCGGAGGACCGAAGGAGCTAACCGCTTTTTTGCACAACATG
GGGGATCATGTAACTCGCCTTGATCGTTGGGAACCGGAGCTGAATGAAGCCATACCAAACGACGAGCGTG
ACACCACGATGCCTGTAGCAATGGCAACAACGTTGCGCAAACTATTAACTGGCGAACTACTTACTCTAGC
TTCCCGGCAACAATTAATAGACTGGATGGAGGCGGATAAAGTTGCAGGACCACTTCTGCGCTCGGCCCTT
CCGGCTGGCTGGTTTATTGCTGATAAATCTGGAGCCGGTGAGCGTGGGTCTCGCGGTATCATTGCAGCAC
TGGGGCCAGATGGTAAGCCCTCCCGTATCGTAGTTATCTACACGACGGGGAGTCAGGCAACTATGGATGA
ACGAAATAGACAGATCGCTGAGATAGGTGCCTCACTGATTAAGCATTGGTAACTGTCAGACCAAGTTTAC
TCATATATACTTTAGATTGATTTAAAACTTCATTTTTAATTTAAAAGGATCTAGGTGAAGATCCTTTTTG
ATAATCTCATGACCAAAATCCCTTAACGTGAGTTTTCGTTCCACTGAGCGTCAGACCCCGTAGAAAAGAT
CAAAGGATCTTCTTGAGATCCTTTTTTTCTGCGCGTAATCTGCTGCTTGCAAACAAAAAAACCACCGCTA
CCAGCGGTGGTTTGTTTGCCGGATCAAGAGCTACCAACTCTTTTTCCGAAGGTAACTGGCTTCAGCAGAG
CGCAGATACCAAATACTGTCCTTCTAGTGTAGCCGTAGTTAGGCCACCACTTCAAGAACTCTGTAGCACC
GCCTACATACCTCGCTCTGCTAATCCTGTTACCAGTGGCTGCTGCCAGTGGCGATAAGTCGTGTCTTACC
GGGTTGGACTCAAGACGATAGTTACCGGATAAGGCGCAGCGGTCGGGCTGAACGGGGGGTTCGTGCACAC
AGCCCAGCTTGGAGCGAACGACCTACACCGAACTGAGATACCTACAGCGTGAGCTATGAGAAAGCGCCAC
GCTTCCCGAAGGGAGAAAGGCGGACAGGTATCCGGTAAGCGGCAGGGTCGGAACAGGAGAGCGCACGAGG
GAGCTTCCAGGGGGAAACGCCTGGTATCTTTATAGTCCTGTCGGGTTTCGCCACCTCTGACTTGAGCGTC
GATTTTTGTGATGCTCGTCAGGGGGGCGGAGCCTATGGAAAAACGCCAGCAACGCGGCCTTTTTACGGTT
CCTGGCCTTTTGCTGGCCTTTTGCTCACATGTTCTTTCCTGCGTTATCCCCTGATTCTGTGGATAACCGT
ATTACCGCCTTTGAGTGAGCTGATACCGCTCGCCGCAGCCGAACGACCGAGCGCAGCGAGTCAGTGAGCG
AGGAAGCGGAAGAGCGCCCAATACGCAAACCGCCTCTCCCCGCGCGTTGGCCGATTCATTAATGCAGCTG
GCACGACAGGTTTCCCGACTGGAAAGCGGGCAGTGAGCGCAACGCAATTAATGTGAGTTAGCTCACTCAT
TAGGCACCCCAGGCTTTACACTTTATGCTTCCGGCTCGTATGTTGTGTGGAATTGTGAGCGGATAACAAT
TTCACACAGGAAACAGCTATGACCATGATTACGCCAAGCGCGCAATTAACCCTCACTAAAGGGAACAAAA
GCTGGAGCTGCAAGCTTGGCCATTGCATACGTTGTATCCATATCATAATATGTACATTTATATTGGCTCA
TGTCCAACATTACCGCCATGTTGACATTGATTATTGACTAGTTATTAATAGTAATCAATTACGGGGTCAT
TAGTTCATAGCCCATATATGGAGTTCCGCGTTACATAACTTACGGTAAATGGCCCGCCTGGCTGACCGCC
CAACGACCCCCGCCCATTGACGTCAATAATGACGTATGTTCCCATAGTAACGCCAATAGGGACTTTCCAT
TGACGTCAATGGGTGGAGTATTTACGGTAAACTGCCCACTTGGCAGTACATCAAGTGTATCATATGCCAA
GTACGCCCCCTATTGACGTCAATGACGGTAAATGGCCCGCCTGGCATTATGCCCAGTACATGACCTTATG
GGACTTTCCTACTTGGCAGTACATCTACGTATTAGTCATCGCTATTACCATGGTGATGCGGTTTTGGCAG
TACATCAATGGGCGTGGATAGCGGTTTGACTCACGGGGATTTCCAAGTCTCCACCCCATTGACGTCAATG
GGAGTTTGTTTTGGCACCAAAATCAACGGGACTTTCCAAAATGTCGTAACAACTCCGCCCCATTGACGCA
AATGGGCGGTAGGCGTGTACGGTGGGAGGTCTATATAAGCAGAGCTCGTTTAGTGAACCGGGGTCTCTCT
GGTTAGACCAGATCTGAGCCTGGGAGCTCTCTGGCTAACTAGGGAACCCACTGCTTAAGCCTCAATAAAG
CTTGCCTTGAGTGCTTCAAGTAGTGTGTGCCCGTCTGTTGTGTGACTCTGGTAACTAGAGATCCCTCAGA
CCCTTTTAGTCAGTGTGGAAAATCTCTAGCAGTGGCGCCCGAACAGGGACCTGAAAGCGAAAGGGAAACC
AGAGCTCTCTCGACGCAGGACTCGGCTTGCTGAAGCGCGCACGGCAAGAGGCGAGGGGCGGCGACTGGTG
AGTACGCCAAAAATTTTGACTAGCGGAGGCTAGAAGGAGAGAGATGGGTGCGAGAGCGTCAGTATTAAGC
GGGGGAGAATTAGATCGCGATGGGAAAAAATTCGGTTAAGGCCAGGGGGAAAGAAAAAATATAAATTAAA
ACATATAGTATGGGCAAGCAGGGAGCTAGAACGATTCGCAGTTAATCCTGGCCTGTTAGAAACATCAGAA
GGCTGTAGACAAATACTGGGACAGCTACAACCATCCCTTCAGACAGGATCAGAAGAACTTAGATCATTAT
ATAATACAGTAGCAACCCTCTATTGTGTGCATCAAAGGATAGAGATAAAAGACACCAAGGAAGCTTTAGA
CAAGATAGAGGAAGAGCAAAACAAAAGTAAGACCACCGCACAGCAAGCGGCCGCTGATCTTCAGACCTGG
AGGAGGAGATATGAGGGACAATTGGAGAAGTGAATTATATAAATATAAAGTAGTAAAAATTGAACCATTA
GGAGTAGCACCCACCAAGGCAAAGAGAAGAGTGGTGCAGAGAGAAAAAAGAGCAGTGGGAATAGGAGCTT
TGTTCCTTGGGTTCTTGGGAGCAGCAGGAAGCACTATGGGCGCAGCCTCAATGACGCTGACGGTACAGGC
CAGACAATTATTGTCTGGTATAGTGCAGCAGCAGAACAATTTGCTGAGGGCTATTGAGGCGCAACAGCAT
CTGTTGCAACTCACAGTCTGGGGCATCAAGCAGCTCCAGGCAAGAATCCTGGCTGTGGAAAGATACCTAA
AGGATCAACAGCTCCTGGGGATTTGGGGTTGCTCTGGAAAACTCATTTGCACCACTGCTGTGCCTTGGAA
TGCTAGTTGGAGTAATAAATCTCTGGAACAGATTTGGAATCACACGACCTGGATGGAGTGGGACAGAGAA
ATTAACAATTACACAAGCTTAATACACTCCTTAATTGAAGAATCGCAAAACCAGCAAGAAAAGAATGAAC
AAGAATTATTGGAATTAGATAAATGGGCAAGTTTGTGGAATTGGTTTAACATAACAAATTGGCTGTGGTA
TATAAAATTATTCATAATGATAGTAGGAGGCTTGGTAGGTTTAAGAATAGTTTTTGCTGTACTTTCTATA
GTGAATAGAGTTAGGCAGGGATATTCACCATTATCGTTTCAGACCCACCTCCCAACCCCGAGGGGACCCG
ACAGGCCCGAAGGAATAGAAGAAGAAGGTGGAGAGAGAGACAGAGACAGATCCATTCGATTAGTGAACGG
ATCTCGACGGTATCGGTTAACTTTTAAAAGAAAAGGGGGGATTGGGGGGTACAGTGCAGGGGAAAGAATA
GTAGACATAATAGCAACAGACATACAAACTAAAGAATTACAAAAACAAATTACAAAAATTCAAAATTTTA
TCGATCACGAGACTAGCCTCGAGAAGCTTGATATCGAATTCAAAAAAGACGGCGCTAGGATCATCGAGAC
GGTACCGTCTCCGATGATCCTAGCGCCGTCAAACAAGGCTTTTCTCCAAGGGATATTTATAGTCTCAAAA
CACACAATTACTTTACAGTTAGGGTGAGTTTCCTTTTGTGCTGTTTTTTAAAATAATAATTTAGTATTTG
TATCTCTTATAGAAATCCAAGCCTATCATGTAAAATGTAGCTAGTATTAAAAAGAACAGATTATCTGTCT
TTTATCGCACATTAAGCCTCTATAGTTACTAGGAAATATTATATGCAAATTAACCGGGGCAGGGGAGTAG
CCGAGCTTCTCCCACAAGTCTGTGCGAGGGGGCCGGCGCGGGCCTAGAGATGGCGGCGTCGGATGGATCC
ACTAGTTCTAGAGCGGCCATCGAATTCCCACGGGGTTGGGGTTGCGCCTTTTCCAAGGCAGCCCTGGGTT
TGCGCAGGGACGCGGCTGCTCTGGGCGTGGTTCCGGGAAACGCAGCGGCGCCGACCCTGGGTCTCGCACA
TTCTTCACGTCCGTTCGCAGCGTCACCCGGATCTTCGCCGCTACCCTTGTGGGCCCCCCGGCGACGCTTC
CTGCTCCGCCCCTAAGTCGGGAAGGTTCCTTGCGGTTCGCGGCGTGCCGGACGTGACAAACGGAAGCCGC
ACGACTCACTAGTACCCTCGCAGACGGACAGCGCCAGGGAGCAATGGCAGCGCGCCGACCGCGATGGGCT
GTGGCCAATAGCGGCTGCTCAGCGGGGCGCGCCGAGAGCAGCGGCCGGGAAGGGGCGGTGCGGGAGGCGG
GGTGTGGGGCGGTAGTGTGGGCCCTGTTCCTGCCCGCGCGGTGTTCCGCATTCTGCAAGCCTCCGGAGCG
CACGTCGGCAGTCGGCTCCCTCGTTGACCGAATCACCGACCTCTCTCCCCAGGGGGATCCACCGGTCGCC
ACCATGGTGAGCAAGGGCGAGGAGCTGTTCACCGGGGTGGTGCCCATCCTGGTCGAGCTGGACGGCGACG
TAAACGGCCACAAGTTCAGCGTGTCCGGCGAGGGCGAGGGCGATGCCACCTACGGCAAGCTGACCCTGAA
GTTCATCTGCACCACCGGCAAGCTGCCCGTGCCCTGGCCCACCCTCGTGACCACCCTGACCTACGGCGTG
CAGTGCTTCAGCCGCTACCCCGACCACATGAAGCAGCACGACTTCTTCAAGTCCGCCATGCCCGAAGGCT
ACGTCCAGGAGCGCACCATCTTCTTCAAGGACGACGGCAACTACAAGACCCGCGCCGAGGTGAAGTTCGA
GGGCGACACCCTGGTGAACCGCATCGAGCTGAAGGGCATCGACTTCAAGGAGGACGGCAACATCCTGGGG
CACAAGCTGGAGTACAACTACAACAGCCACAACGTCTATATCATGGCCGACAAGCAGAAGAACGGCATCA
AGGTGAACTTCAAGATCCGCCACAACATCGAGGACGGCAGCGTGCAGCTCGCCGACCACTACCAGCAGAA
CACCCCCATCGGCGACGGCCCCGTGCTGCTGCCCGACAACCACTACCTGAGCACCCAGTCCGCCCTGAGC
AAAGACCCCAACGAGAAGCGCGATCACATGGTCCTGCTGGAGTTCGTGACCGCCGCCGGGATCACTCTCG
GCATGGACGAGCTGTACAAGTAAAGCGGCCGCGTCGACAATCAACCTCTGGATTACAAAATTTGTGAAAG
ATTGACTGGTATTCTTAACTATGTTGCTCCTTTTACGCTATGTGGATACGCTGCTTTAATGCCTTTGTAT
CATGCTATTGCTTCCCGTATGGCTTTCATTTTCTCCTCCTTGTATAAATCCTGGTTGCTGTCTCTTTATG
AGGAGTTGTGGCCCGTTGTCAGGCAACGTGGCGTGGTGTGCACTGTGTTTGCTGACGCAACCCCCACTGG
TTGGGGCATTGCCACCACCTGTCAGCTCCTTTCCGGGACTTTCGCTTTCCCCCTCCCTATTGCCACGGCG
GAACTCATCGCCGCCTGCCTTGCCCGCTGCTGGACAGGGGCTCGGCTGTTGGGCACTGACAATTCCGTGG
TGTTGTCGGGGAAGCTGACGTCCTTTCCATGGCTGCTCGCCTGTGTTGCCACCTGGATTCTGCGCGGGAC
GTCCTTCTGCTACGTCCCTTCGGCCCTCAATCCAGCGGACCTTCCTTCCCGCGGCCTGCTGCCGGCTCTG
CGGCCTCTTCCGCGTCTTCGCCTTCGCCCTCAGACGAGTCGGATCTCCCTTTGGGCCGCCTCCCCGCCTG
GAATTCGAGCTCGGTACCTTTAAGACCAATGACTTACAAGGCAGCTGTAGATCTTAGCCACTTTTTAAAA
GAAAAGGGGGGACTGGAAGGGCTAATTCACTCCCAACGAAGACAAGATCTGCTTTTTGCTTGTACTGGGT
CTCTCTGGTTAGACCAGATCTGAGCCTGGGAGCTCTCTGGCTAACTAGGGAACCCACTGCTTAAGCCTCA
ATAAAGCTTGCCTTGAGTGCTTCAAGTAGTGTGTGCCCGTCTGTTGTGTGACTCTGGTAACTAGAGATCC
CTCAGACCCTTTTAGTCAGTGTGGAAAATCTCTAGCAGTAGTAGTTCATGTCATCTTATTATTCAGTATT
TATAACTTGCAAAGAAATGAATATCAGAGAGTGAGAGGAACTTGTTTATTGCAGCTTATAATGGTTACAA
ATAAAGCAATAGCATCACAAATTTCACAAATAAAGCATTTTTTTCACTGCATTCTAGTTGTGGTTTGTCC
AAACTCATCAATGTATCTTATCATGTCTGGCTCTAGCTATCCCGCCCCTAACTCCGCCCAGTTCCGCCCA
TTCTCCGCCCCATGGCTGACTAATTTTTTTTATTTATGCAGAGGCCGAGGCCGCCTCGGCCTCTGAGCTA
TTCCAGAAGTAGTGAGGAGGCTTTTTTGGAGGCCTAGGCTTTTGCGTCGAGACGTACCCAATTCGCCCTA
TAGTGAGTCGTATTACGCGCGCTCACTGGCCGTCGTTTTACAACGTCGTGACTGGGAAAACCCTGGCGTT
ACCCAACTTAATCGCCTTGCAGCACATCCCCCTTTCGCCAGCTGGCGTAATAGCGAAGAGGCCCGCACCG
ATCGCCCTTCCCAACAGTTGCGCAGCCTGAATGGCGAATGGCGCG
[124 nt withheld, positions 7676-7799]
C
[91 nt withheld, positions 7801-7891]
A
[49 nt withheld, positions 7893-7941]
CCTTTGACGTTGGAGTCCACGTTCTTT
[37 nt withheld, positions 7969-8005]
ACCCTATCTCGGTCTATTCTTTTGATTTATAAGGGATTTTGCCGATTTCGGCCTATTGGTTAAAAAATGA
GCTGATTTAACAAAAATTTAACGCGAATTTTAACAAAATATTAACGTTTACAATTTCC
