>Addgene plasmid #46595 | AB.pCCL.sin.cPPT.U6.miR-181b-Decoy.hPGK.GFP.WPRE | addgene partial sequence | sequence record 66969 | pBluescript-SK 5'-tctagaactagtggatc-3'
CCGCGCCGGCCCCCTCGCACAGACTTGTGGGAGAAGCTCGGCTACTCCCCTGCCCCGGTTAATTTGCATA
TAATATTTCCTAGTAACTATAGAGGCTTAATGTGCGATAAAAGACAGATAATCTGTTCTTTTTAATACTA
GCTACATTTTACATGATAGGCTTGGATTTCTATAAGAGATACAAATACTAAATTATTATTTTAAAAAACA
GCACAAAAGGAAACTCACCCTAACTGTAAAGTAATTGTGTGTTTTGAGACTATAAATATCCCTTGGAGAA
AAGCCTTGTTTGACGGCGCTAGGATCATCAACACCCACCGACAGGTATGAATGTTCAAGTATTCTGGTCA
CAGAATACAACACCCACCGACAGGTATGAATGTTCAAGATGATCCTAGCGCCGTCTTTTTTGAATTCGAT
ATCAAGCTTCTCGAGGCTAGTCTCGTGATCGATAAAATTTTGAATTTTTGTAATTTGTTTTTGTAATTCT
TTAGTTTGTATGTCTGTTGCTATTATGTCTACTATTCTTTCCCCTGCACTGTACCCCCCAATCCCCCCTT
TTC
